>Addgene plasmid #154330 | pJW1882 | addgene full sequence | sequence record 318645 | Addgene NGS Result
CCCTTTCGTCTCGCGCGTTTCGGTGATGACGGTGAAAACCTCTGACACATGCAGCTCCCGGAGACGGTCA
CAGCTTGTCTGTAAGCGGATGCCGGGAGCAGACAAGCCCGTCAGGGCGCGTCAGCGGGTGTTGGCGGGTG
TCGGGGCTGGCTTAACTATGCGGCATCAGAGCAGATTGTACTGAGAGTGCACCATATGCGGTGTGAAATA
CCGCACAGATGCGTAAGGAGAAAATACCGCATCAGGCGCCATTCGCCATTCAGGCTGCGCAACTGTTGGG
AAGGGCGATCGGTGCGGGCCTCTTCGCTATTACGCCAGCTGGCGAAAGGGGGATGTGCTGCAAGGCGATT
AAGTTGGGTAACGCCAGGGTTTTCCCAGTCACGACGTTGTAAAACGACGGCCAGTGAATTCCAAAAAAAA
CTAGCAATAAAGGAATAAAAAACTGTACACCTTAAAGGCGCACACTCTGTTTTGCAAATTTTATTTTTAG
TTGTGAATTTTCTGCTGAGACCTGAAAATAGCAACTTTAGTACTACTATAATTTGTCAACCTTTTCAAAA
AAAGCATGCAATTTTTGAGAAACTCTTATAAAAGCTATTATTAAAAAAACACCTTTTTTCCAAAATTATT
CCACAAAAAATATGTTATGAAATGCCTACACCCTCTCACACACACTCTTTATACTACTCTGTCAAACTCA
CGAGATGTCTGCCGCCTCTTGTGTTGCCCCTATATAAACACCTCCTATTGCGAGATGTCTTGGAAATCGC
CGACTTGCGAGGGTTTAAGAGCTATGCTGGAAACAGCATAGCAAGTTTAAATAAGGCTAGTCCGTTATCA
ACTTGAAAAAGTGGCACCGAGTCGGTGCTTTTTTTTGTGAAATTTCTGGCGTAATAGCGAAGAGGCCCGC
ACCGATCGCCCTTCCCAACAGTTGCGCAGCCTGAATGGCGAATGGAAGCTTGGCGTAATCATGGTCATAG
CTGTTTCCTGTGTGAAATTGTTATCCGCTCACAATTCCACACAACATACGAGCCGGAAGCATAAAGTGTA
AAGCCTGGGGTGCCTAATGAGTGAGCTAACTCACATTAATTGCGTTGCGCTCACTGCCCGCTTTCCAGTC
GGGAAACCTGTCGTGCCAGCTGCATTAATGAATCGGCCAACGCGCGGGGAGAGGCGGTTTGCGTATTGGG
CGCTCATATGCGCTTCCTCGCTCACTGACTCGCTGCGCTCGGTCGTTCGGCTGCGGCGAGCGGTATCAGC
TCACTCAAAGGCGGTAATACGGTTATCCACAGAATCAGGGGATAACGCAGGAAAGAACATGTGAGCAAAA
GGCCAGCAAAAGGCCAGGAACCGTAAAAAGGCCGCGTTGCTGGCGTTTTTCCATAGGCTCCGCCCCCCTG
ACGAGCATCACAAAAATCGACGCTCAAGTCAGAGGTGGCGAAACCCGACAGGACTATAAAGATACCAGGC
GTTTCCCCCTGGAAGCTCCCTCGTGCGCTCTCCTGTTCCGACCCTGCCGCTTACCGGATACCTGTCCGCC
TTTCTCCCTTCGGGAAGCGTGGCGCTTTCTCATAGCTCACGCTGTAGGTATCTCAGTTCGGTGTAGGTCG
TTCGCTCCAAGCTGGGCTGTGTGCACGAACCCCCCGTTCAGCCCGACCGCTGCGCCTTATCCGGTAACTA
TCGTCTTGAGTCCAACCCGGTAAGACACGACTTATCGCCACTGGCAGCAGCCACTGGTAACAGGATTAGC
AGAGCGAGGTATGTAGGCGGTGCTACAGAGTTCTTGAAGTGGTGGCCTAACTACGGCTACACTAGAAGAA
CAGTATTTGGTATCTGCGCTCTGCTGAAGCCAGTTACCTTCGGAAAAAGAGTTGGTAGCTCTTGATCCGG
CAAACAAACCACCGCTGGTAGCGGTGGTTTTTTTGTTTGCAAGCAGCAGATTACGCGCAGAAAAAAAGGA
TCTCAAGAAGATCCTTTGATCTTTTCTACGGGGTCTGACGCTCAGTGGAACGAAAACTCACGTTAAGGGA
TTTTGGTCATGAGATTATCAAAAAGGATCTTCACCTAGATCCTTTTAAATTAAAAATGAAGTTTTAAATC
AATCTAAAGTATATATGAGTAAACTTGGTCTGACAGTTACCAATGCTTAATCAGTGAGGCACCTATCTCA
GCGATCTGTCTATTTCGTTCATCCATAGTTGCCTGACTCCCCGTCGTGTAGATAACTACGATACGGGAGG
GCTTACCATCTGGCCCCAGTGCTGCAATGATACCGCGAGACCCACGCTCACCGGCTCCAGATTTATCAGC
AATAAACCAGCCAGCCGGAAGGGCCGAGCGCAGAAGTGGTCCTGCAACTTTATCCGCCTCCATCCAGTCT
ATTAATTGTTGCCGGGAAGCTAGAGTAAGTAGTTCGCCAGTTAATAGTTTGCGCAACGTTGTTGCCATTG
CTACAGGCATCGTGGTGTCACGCTCGTCGTTTGGTATGGCTTCATTCAGCTCCGGTTCCCAACGATCAAG
GCGAGTTACATGATCCCCCATGTTGTGCAAAAAAGCGGTTAGCTCCTTCGGTCCTCCGATCGTTGTCAGA
AGTAAGTTGGCCGCAGTGTTATCACTCATGGTTATGGCAGCACTGCATAATTCTCTTACTGTCATGCCAT
CCGTAAGATGCTTTTCTGTGACTGGTGAGTACTCAACCAAGTCATTCTGAGAATAGTGTATGCGGCGACC
GAGTTGCTCTTGCCCGGCGTCAATACGGGATAATACCGCGCCACATAGCAGAACTTTAAAAGTGCTCATC
ATTGGAAAACGTTCTTCGGGGCGAAAACTCTCAAGGATCTTACCGCTGTTGAGATCCAGTTCGATGTAAC
CCACTCGTGCACCCAACTGATCTTCAGCATCTTTTACTTTCACCAGCGTTTCTGGGTGAGCAAAAACAGG
AAGGCAAAATGCCGCAAAAAAGGGAATAAGGGCGACACGGAAATGTTGAATACTCATACTCTTCCTTTTT
CAATATTATTGAAGCATTTATCAGGGTTATTGTCTCATGAGCGGATACATATTTGAATGTATTTAGAAAA
ATAAACAAATAGGGGTTCCGCGCACATTTCCCCGAAAAGTGCCACCTGACGTCTAAGAAACCATTATTAT
CATGACATTAACCTATAAAAATAGGCGTATCACGAGG
Features (pLannotate 1.2.2; 13 found; start..end, strand, type, name):
     10..45      +  CDS            rop (fragment): Rop protein, which maintains plasmids at low copy number; rop
    147..246     +  misc_feature   bom (fragment): basis of mobility region from pBR322
    252..409     -  CDS            lacZα (fragment): LacZα fragment of β-galactosidase; lacZ fragment
    412..761     +  promoter       CeU6 promoter: promoter for the C. elegans R07E5.16 U6 snRNA gene (Dickinson et al., 2013)
    801..868     +  misc_RNA       tracrRNA (fragment): trans-activating CRISPR RNA for the Streptococcus pyogenes CRISPR/Cas9 system
    886..952     +  CDS            lacZα (fragment): LacZα fragment of β-galactosidase; lacZ fragment
    998..1014    -  protein_bind   lac operator: The lac repressor binds to the lac operator to inhibit transcription in E. coli. This inhibition can be relieved by adding lactose or isopropyl-β-D-thiogalactopyranoside (IPTG). lac repressor encoded by lacI
   1022..1052    -  promoter       lac promoter: promoter for the E. coli lac operon
   1067..1088    -  protein_bind   CAP binding site: CAP binding activates transcription in the presence of cAMP. E. coli catabolite activator protein
   1101..1193    -  CDS            lacI (fragment): lac repressor; lacI; The lac repressor binds to the lac operator to inhibit transcription in E. coli. This inhibition can be relieved by adding lactose or isopropyl-β-D-thiogalactopyranoside (IPTG).
   1378..1966    -  rep_origin     ori: high-copy-number ColE1/pMB1/pBR322/pUC origin of replication
   2137..2997    -  CDS            AmpR: β-lactamase; bla; confers resistance to ampicillin, carbenicillin, and related antibiotics
   2998..3102    -  promoter       AmpR promoter: bla
