[The description below was written by a language model from this plasmid's Addgene catalogue record and pLannotate feature annotations shown in this document.]
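Description:
pJW1882 is a small, high-copy bacterial plasmid that expresses a single guide RNA in Caenorhabditis elegans for Cas9-mediated genome editing. It is built on the pJW1839 backbone and propagated in E. coli through a ColE1/pUC-type origin, with ampicillin selection from a β-lactamase gene driven by its own promoter. The rest of the backbone is residual pUC-style cloning-vector sequence: fragments of lacZα, lacI, rop and the bom region, plus the lac promoter, operator and CAP binding site. None of these has a stated role in the worm. The catalogue gives a backbone size of about 3.5 kb, whereas the sequenced record is 3,187 nt.

The functional cassette uses the promoter of the C. elegans R07E5.16 U6 snRNA gene, a Pol III promoter suited to transcribing small RNAs with defined ends. It drives a 20-nucleotide spacer targeting the ttTi4348 site, fused to a Streptococcus pyogenes Cas9 sgRNA scaffold. The annotation detects this scaffold only as a partial tracrRNA match, consistent with the recorded "F+E" scaffold mutations, a modified design generally used to improve guide expression and Cas9 loading. The record also lists the R07E5.16 3' region downstream, though it is not annotated in the feature table. The spacer was inserted by SapTrap cloning.

No Cas9 coding sequence or worm selection marker is annotated, so the nuclease and any repair template would have to be supplied separately. ttTi4348 is a Mos1 transposon insertion locus commonly used as a safe-harbour site for single-copy transgene integration. The plasmid comes from an expanded auxin-inducible degron toolkit for C. elegans, which suggests it is used to direct cleavage at this locus for knock-in of toolkit transgenes, although the record states only that it is an sgRNA targeting vector.
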