Addgene plasmid #154330: pJW1882
Purpose: sgRNA Target Vector for CRISPR
Depositing lab: Jordan Ward. Depositing organization: University of California, Santa Cruz. Publication: An expanded auxin-inducible degron toolkit for Caenorhabditis elegans. Ashley GE, Duong T, Levenson MT, Martinez MAQ, Johnson LC, Hibshman JD, Saeger HN, Palmisano NJ, Doonan R, Martinez-Mendez R, Davidson BR, Zhang W, Ragle JM, Medwig-Kinney TN, Sirota SS, Goldstein B, Matus DQ, Dickinson DJ, Reiner DJ, Ward JD. Genetics. 2021 Mar 31;217(3). pii: 6104563. doi: 10.1093/genetics/iyab006. PubMed 33677541.
Backbone
  Vector backbone: pJW1839
  Backbone size w/o insert (bp): 3500
  Vector type: Worm Expression, CRISPR
Growth in bacteria
  Bacterial resistance: Ampicillin, 100 μg/mL
  Growth temperature: 37°C
  Growth strain: DH5alpha
  Copy number: High Copy
Gene/Insert
  Gene/Insert name: ttTi4348 site targeting sgRNA (F+E) with R07E5.16 U6 promoter and 3'UTR
  Species: C. elegans (nematode), Synthetic
  Insert size (bp): 20
  Mutation: F+E mutations in sgRNA
  Cloning method: Unknown
  Sequencing primers: 5′ M13 Forward (tgtaaaacgacggccagt); 3′ M13 Reverse (caggaaacagctatgaccatg)
Terms and licenses: Academic/Nonprofit Terms; Industry Terms: Not Available to Industry
Depositor comments: Cloning by SapTrap
How to cite: pJW1882 was a gift from Jordan Ward (Addgene plasmid # 154330 ; http://n2t.net/addgene:154330 ; RRID:Addgene_154330)
